>Addgene plasmid #148090 | pnEA-NpH-NcPAN3_234-656_Y | depositor full sequence | sequence record 290537 | Full Sequence
TTCTTGAAGACGAAAGGGCCTCGTGATACGCCTATTTTTATAGGTTAATGTCATGATAATAATGGTTTCT
TAGACGTCAGGTGGCACTTTTCGGGGAAATGTGCGCGGAACCCCTATTTGTTTATTTTTCTAAATACATT
CAAATATGTATCCGCTCATGAGACAATAACCCTGATAAATGCTTCAATAATATTGAAAAAGGAAGAGTAT
GAGTATTCAACATTTCCGTGTCGCCCTTATTCCCTTTTTTGCGGCATTTTGCCTTCCTGTTTTTGCTCAC
CCAGAAACGCTGGTGAAAGTAAAAGATGCTGAAGATCAGTTGGGTGCACGAGTGGGTTACATCGAACTGG
ATCTCAACAGCGGTAAGATCCTTGAGAGTTTTCGCCCCGAAGAACGTTTTCCAATGATGAGCACTTTTAA
AGTTCTGCTATGTGGCGCGGTATTATCCCGTGTTGACGCCGGGCAAGAGCAACTCGGTCGCCGCATACAC
TATTCTCAGAATGACTTGGTTGAGTACTCACCAGTCACAGAAAAGCATCTTACGGATGGCATGACAGTAA
GAGAATTATGCAGTGCTGCCATAACCATGAGTGATAACACTGCGGCCAACTTACTTCTGACAACGATCGG
AGGACCGAAGGAGCTAACCGCTTTTTTGCACAACATGGGGGATCATGTAACTCGCCTTGATCGTTGGGAA
CCGGAGCTGAATGAAGCCATACCAAACGACGAGCGTGACACCACGATGCCTGCAGCAATGGCAACAACGT
TGCGCAAACTATTAACTGGCGAACTACTTACTCTAGCTTCCCGGCAACAATTAATAGACTGGATGGAGGC
GGATAAAGTTGCAGGACCACTTCTGCGCTCGGCCCTTCCGGCTGGCTGGTTTATTGCTGATAAATCTGGA
GCCGGTGAGCGTGGGTCTCGCGGTATCATTGCAGCACTGGGGCCAGATGGTAAGCCCTCCCGTATCGTAG
TTATCTACACGACGGGGAGTCAGGCAACTATGGATGAACGAAATAGACAGATCGCTGAGATAGGTGCCTC
ACTGATTAAGCATTGGTAACTGTCAGACCAAGTTTACTCATATATACTTTAGATTGATTTAAAACTTCAT
TTTTAATTTAAAAGGATCTAGGTGAAGATCCTTTTTGATAATCTCATGACCAAAATCCCTTAACGTGAGT
TTTCGTTCCACTGAGCGTCAGACCCCGTAGAAAAGATCAAAGGATCTTCTTGAGATCCTTTTTTTCTGCG
CGTAATCTGCTGCTTGCAAACAAAAAAACCACCGCTACCAGCGGTGGTTTGTTTGCCGGATCAAGAGCTA
CCAACTCTTTTTCCGAAGGTAACTGGCTTCAGCAGAGCGCAGATACCAAATACTGTCCTTCTAGTGTAGC
CGTAGTTAGGCCACCACTTCAAGAACTCTGTAGCACCGCCTACATACCTCGCTCTGCTAATCCTGTTACC
AGTGGCTGCTGCCAGTGGCGATAAGTCGTGTCTTACCGGGTTGGACTCAAGACGATAGTTACCGGATAAG
GCGCAGCGGTCGGGCTGAACGGGGGGTTCGTGCACACAGCCCAGCTTGGAGCGAACGACCTACACCGAAC
TGAGATACCTACAGCGTGAGCTATGAGAAAGCGCCACGCTTCCCGAAGGGAGAAAGGCGGACAGGTATCC
GGTAAGCGGCAGGGTCGGAACAGGAGAGCGCACGAGGGAGCTTCCAGGGGGAAACGCCTGGTATCTTTAT
AGTCCTGTCGGGTTTCGCCACCTCTGACTTGAGCGTCGATTTTTGTGATGCTCGTCAGGGGGGCGGAGCC
TATGGAAAAACGCCAGCAACGCGGCCTTTTTACGGTTCCTGGCCTTTTGCTGGCCTTTTGCTCACATGTT
CTTTCCTGCGTTATCCCCTGATTCTGTGGATAACCGTATTACCGCCTTTGAGTGAGCTGATACCGCTCGC
CGCAGCCGAACGACCGAGCGCAGCGAGTCAGTGAGCGAGGAAGCGGAAGAGCGCCTGATGCGGTATTTTC
TCCTTACGCATCTGTGCGGTATTTCACACCGCATATATGGTGCACTCTCAGTACAATCTGCTCTGATGCC
GCATAGTTAAGCCAGTATACACTCCGCTATCGCTACGTGACTGGGTCATGGCTGCGCCCCGACACCCGCC
AACACCCGCTGACGCGCCCTGACGGGCTTGTCTGCTCCCGGCATCCGCTTACAGACAAGCTGTGACCGTC
TCCGGGAGCTGCATGTGTCAGAGGTTTTCACCGTCATCACCGAAACGCGCGAGGCAGCTGCGGTAAAGCT
CATCAGCGTGGTCGTGAAGCGATTCACAGATGTCTGCCTGTTCATCCGCGTCCAGCTCGTTGAGTTTCTC
CAGAAGCGTTAATGTCTGGCTTCTGATAAAGCGGGCCATGTTAAGGGCGGTTTTTTCCTGTTTGGTCACT
GATGCCTCCGTGTAAGGGGGATTTCTGTTCATGGGGGTAATGATACCGATGAAACGAGAGAGGATGCTCA
CGATACGGGTTACTGATGATGAACATGCCCGGTTACTGGAACGTTGTGAGGGTAAACAACTGGCGGTATG
GATGCGGCGGGACCAGAGAAAAATCACTCAGGGTCAATGCCAGCGCTTCGTTAATACAGATGTAGGTGTT
CCACAGGGTAGCCAGCAGCATCCTGCGATGCAGATCCGGAACATAATGGTGCAGGGCGCTGACTTCCGCG
TTTCCAGACTTTACGAAACACGGAAACCGAAGACCATTCATGTTGTTGCTCAGGTCGCAGACGTTTTGCA
GCAGCAGTCGCTTCACGTTCGCTCGCGTATCGGTGATTCATTCTGCTAACCAGTAAGGCAACCCCGCCAG
CCTAGCCGGGTCCTCAACGACAGGAGCACGATCATGCGCACCCGTGGCCAGGACCCAACGCTGCCCGAGA
TGCGCCGCGTGCGGCTGCTGGAGATGGCGGACGCGATGGATATGTTCTGCCAAGGGTTGGTTTGCGCATT
CACAGTTCTCCGCAAGAATTGATTGGCTCCAATTCTTGGAGTGGTGAATCCGTTAGCGAGGTGCCGCCGG
CTTCCATTCAGGTCGAGGTGGCCCGGCTCCATGCACCGCGACGCAACGCGGGGAGGCAGACAAGGTATAG
GGCGGCGCCTACAATCCATGCCAACCCGTTCCATGTGCTCGCCGAGGCGGCATAAATCGCCGTGACGATC
AGCGGTCCAGTGATCGAAGTTAGGCTGGTAAGAGCCGCGAGCGATCCTTGAAGCTGTCCCTGATGGTCGT
CATCTACCTGCCTGGACAGCATGGCCTGCAACGCGGGCATCCCGATGCCGCCGGAAGCGAGAAGAATCAT
AATGGGGAAGGCCATCCAGCCTCGCGTCGCGAACGCCAGCAAGACGTAGCCCAGCGCGTCGGCCGCCATG
CCGGCGATAATGGCCTGCTTCTCGCCGAAACGTTTGGTGGCGGGACCAGTGACGAAGGCTTGAGCGAGGG
CGTGCAAGATTCCGAATACCGCAAGCGACAGGCCGATCATCGTCGCGCTCCAGCGAAAGCGGTCCTCGCC
GAAAATGACCCAGAGCGCTGCCGGCACCTGTCCTACGAGTTGCATGATAAAGAAGACAGTCATAAGTGCG
GCGACGATAGTCATGCCCCGCGCCCACCGGAAGGAGCTGACTGGGTTGAAGGCTCTCAAGGGCATCGGTC
GAGATCCCGGTGCCTAATGAGTGAGCTAACTTACATTAATTGCGTTGCGCTCACTGCCCGCTTTCCAGTC
GGGAAACCTGTCGTGCCAGCTGCATTAATGAATCGGCCAACGCGCGGGGAGAGGCGGTTTGCGTATTGGG
CGCCAGGGTGGTTTTTCTTTTCACCAGTGAGACGGGCAACAGCTGATTGCCCTTCACCGCCTGGCCCTGA
GAGAGTTGCAGCAAGCGGTCCACGCTGGTTTGCCCCAGCAGGCGAAAATCCTGTTTGATGGTGGTTAACG
GCGGGATATAACATGAGCTGTCTTCGGTATCGTCGTATCCCACTACCGAGATATCCGCACCAACGCGCAG
CCCGGACTCGGTAATGGCGCGCATTGCGCCCAGCGCCATCTGATCGTTGGCAACCAGCATCGCAGTGGGA
ACGATGCCCTCATTCAGCATTTGCATGGTTTGTTGAAAACCGGACATGGCACTCCAGTCGCCTTCCCGTT
CCGCTATCGGCTGAATTTGATTGCGAGTGAGATATTTATGCCAGCCAGCCAGACGCAGACGCGCCGAGAC
AGAACTTAATGGGCCCGCTAACAGCGCGATTTGCTGGTGACCCAATGCGACCAGATGCTCCACGCCCAGT
CGCGTACCGTCTTCATGGGAGAAAATAATACTGTTGATGGGTGTCTGGTCAGAGACATCAAGAAATAACG
CCGGAACATTAGTGCAGGCAGCTTCCACAGCAATGGCATCCTGGTCATCCAGCGGATAGTTAATGATCAG
CCCACTGACGCGTTGCGCGAGAAGATTGTGCACCGCCGCTTTACAGGCTTCGACGCCGCTTCGTTCTACC
ATCGACACCACCACGCTGGCACCCAGTTGATCGGCGCGAGATTTAATCGCCGCGACAATTTGCGACGGCG
CGTGCAGGGCCAGACTGGAGGTGGCAACGCCAATCAGCAACGACTGTTTGCCCGCCAGTTGTTGTGCCAC
GCGGTTGGGAATGTAATTCAGCTCCGCCATCGCCGCTTCCACTTTTTCCCGCGTTTTCGCAGAAACGTGG
CTGGCCTGGTTCACCACGCGGGAAACGGTCTGATAAGAGACACCGGCATACTCTGCGACATCGTATAACG
TTACTGGTTTCACATTCACCACCCTGAATTGACTCTCTTCCGGGCGCTATCATGCCATACCGCGAAAGGT
TTTGCGCCATTCGATGGTGTCCGGGATCTCGACGCTCTCCCTTATGCGACTCCTGCATTAGGAAGCAGCC
CAGTAGTAGGTTGAGGCCGTTGAGCACCGCCGCCGCAAGGAATGGTGCATGCAAGGAGATGGCGCCCAAC
AGTCCCCCGGCCACGGGGCCTGCCACCATACCCACGCCGAAACAAGCGCTCATGAGCCCGAAGTGGCGAG
CCCGATCTTCCCCATCGGTGATGTCGGCGATATAGGCGCCAGCAACCGCACCTGTGGCGCCGGTGATGCC
GGCCACGATGCGTCCGGCGTAGAGGATCGAGATCTCGATCCCGCGAAATTAATACGACTCACTATAGGGG
AATTGTGAGCGGATAACAATTCCCCACTAGTAATAATTTTGTTTAACTTTAAGAAGGAGATATACCATGG
GCAGCAGCCATCATCATCATCATCACAGCAGCGGTACCGGCAGCGGCCTGGAAGTTCTGTTCCAGGGGCC
CCATATGCTCGAGATCCCAAAGGATAGGCGAGAGAACTTGCAGAAGAAACTGTTCCATATGCAGCAATTA
CTACCAAATTCCGGGCTTCCTAATCTTGATCGCTGGCACTCGCTCTTCCCACTCGATACAAAGGCTACGA
GGAACTCCACTTGCTTTGGCTATCCTAGTTGGATGTACAAAGCACAGAACAACAAGAATGGGAGACACTT
CGCCTTGAGACGTATCGAAGGTTACCGGTTGACCAACGAAAAGGCCATTCTCAACGTCACTAAGGAGTGG
AAAAAGATCATCAACGCAAACATTGTCACCGTACACGAAGCATTTACCACCGAATTCTTTGGCGACAGTT
CTCTGATCTTCGTGTATGACTTTCACCCTCTTTCCGAAACACTCTACGACCATCATTTTCCACCAAACAA
CAGCCACAACAGATTACGGAATACGAACAAGATTCCCGAGAACCTTTTATGGAGCTATGTGTGCCAAATA
GCGAACGCGCTGTTGGCCATCCACAATGCCAAGCTGGCCGCCCGCTGTCTGGAGTTGAGCAAGATCATCT
GGGAAAACAACCGCATTCGGCTTGCGGCGTGCTCAATCCTCGATGTACTACATCATGACAGCCCCAATCG
CAAAACTATTGAGGAGCTGCAACAAGAGGATTTTGTCAAGTTTGGCAGAATTATTCTGGCTCTGGCCACG
AACACCCCGACGCTCAATTTCAACAACATTGACGCTGCTCTGGCTACCATTGTGCCGCGCTATTCGACAC
AGTTGAGGGGAGTATTGGAATGGCTCATTAAGCCTTCTGCTCCAGGGGAAACCAAGACGGTTGAGACCCT
ACTTGGCGGAATCACAACACACCTCGCCAATTTTGCCAATTTTGTCATGCAGGAGTCCGATGAGAAAGAG
TTCCATCTTATGAGGGAATTGGAGAATGGCAGGATTGCCCGTCTCATGTTCAAACTGTCCGTTGTTAACG
AGCGGGGCGATTCTTGTGGGGTGCACAACTGGTCGGAAACTGGAGAGCGCCTCCTCCTAAAACTATTCAG
GGATTATGTCTTCCACCAAGTGGATGCCGATGGAAAGGCTCGGCTCGACACGAATCACTACCTCAATTGC
TTGAGTAAGCTCGACGCCAGCTCCGAAGAACAGATCTTGCTCACCAGTCGCGACAATGCCACGGTTTTCG
TCGTCAGCTACAGGAGTATACGACAGATGCTGGACCGTGCGTATGGCGAGCTTGGAAAGGAAAGTAAACC
GAGCGCGACGGGGGCTACCATCTGACCTAGGAGATCCGGCTGCTAACAAAGCCCGAAAGGAAGCTGAGTT
GGCTGCTGCCACCGCTGAGCAATAACTAGCATAACCCCTTGGGGCCTCTAAACGGGTCTTGAGGGGTTTT
TTGCTGAAAGGAGGAACTATATCCGGATATCCCGCAAGAGGCCCGGCAGTACCGGCATAACCAAGCCTAT
GCCTACAGCATCCAGGGTGACGGTGCCGAGGATGACGATGAGCGCATTGTTAGATTTCATACACGGTGCC
TGACTGCGTTAGCAATTTAACTGTGATAAACTACCGCATTAAAGCTTATCGATGATAAGCTGTCAAACAT
GAGAA
Features (pLannotate 1.2.2; 20 found; start..end, strand, type, name):
    104..208     +  promoter       AmpR promoter: bla
    209..1069    +  CDS            AmpR: β-lactamase; bla; confers resistance to ampicillin, carbenicillin, and related antibiotics
   1240..1828    +  rep_origin     ori: high-copy-number ColE1/pMB1/pBR322/pUC origin of replication
   2014..2156    -  misc_feature   bom: basis of mobility region from pBR322
   2258..2449    -  CDS            rop: Rop protein, which maintains plasmids at low copy number; rop
   2466..2846    +  CDS            YPB1_ECOLX: Protein predicted: Swiss-Prot protein existence level 4. From Escherichia coli.
   3088..3712    -  CDS            TcR (fragment): tetracycline efflux protein; tet; confers resistance to tetracycline
   3727..3748    -  protein_bind   CAP binding site: CAP binding activates transcription in the presence of cAMP. E. coli catabolite activator protein
   3761..4843    -  CDS            lacI: lac repressor; lacI; The lac repressor binds to the lac operator to inhibit transcription in E. coli. This inhibition can be relieved by adding lactose or isopropyl-β-D-thiogalactopyranoside (IPTG).
   4844..4921    -  promoter       lacI promoter: lacI
   4929..5208    -  CDS            TcR (fragment): tetracycline efflux protein; tet; confers resistance to tetracycline
   5230..5248    +  promoter       T7 promoter: promoter for bacteriophage T7 RNA polymerase
   5249..5273    +  protein_bind   lac operator: The lac repressor binds to the lac operator to inhibit transcription in E. coli. This inhibition can be relieved by adding lactose or isopropyl-β-D-thiogalactopyranoside (IPTG). lac repressor encoded by lacI
   5288..5310    +  RBS            RBS: efficient ribosome binding site from bacteriophage T7 gene 10 (Olins and Rangwala, 1989)
   5329..5345    +  CDS            capTEV™ (fragment): composite tag for in vivo biotinylation, TEV protease cleavage, and 6xHis tagging
   5404..6672    +  CDS            par-2 (fragment): PAN3_NEUCR - Also known as pan3 From Neurospora crassa (strain ATCC 24698 / 74-OR23-1A / CBS 708.71 / DSM 1257 / FGSC 987).
   6689..6738    +  CDS            SET1 (fragment): solubility-enhancement tag derived from T7 phage gene 10B
   6746..6793    +  terminator     T7 terminator: transcription terminator for bacteriophage T7 RNA polymerase
   6816..6920    -  CDS            TcR (fragment): tetracycline efflux protein; tet; confers resistance to tetracycline
   6968..6996    -  promoter       tet promoter: E. coli promoter for tetracycline efflux protein gene
