[The description below was written by a language model from this plasmid's Addgene catalogue record and pLannotate feature annotations shown in this document.]
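Description:
pnEA-NpH-NcPAN3_234-656_Y is a 7,005 nt bacterial expression plasmid for producing a fragment of the Neurospora crassa PAN3 protein in E. coli. The catalogue lists the backbone as unknown, but the feature table shows a pET-like, pBR322-derived architecture: a ColE1/pMB1-type origin accompanied by the bom region and the rop gene, which is consistent with the recorded low copy number, and a β-lactamase gene under its own promoter for ampicillin selection. Several scattered fragments of the tetracycline resistance gene and its promoter are remnants of the parental backbone rather than a functional marker.

Expression is driven by a T7 promoter followed by a lac operator and the phage T7 gene 10 ribosome binding site, with a T7 terminator downstream. A plasmid-borne lacI gene supplies the repressor, so transcription is IPTG-inducible in hosts that provide T7 RNA polymerase. The coding region is annotated as matching N. crassa PAN3, and its length fits residues 234–656. Upstream of it lies a short match to a His/TEV-type composite tag, which suggests an N-terminal polyhistidine tag; the exact tag and any protease cleavage site are not stated in the record. A short downstream match to a T7 gene 10-derived solubility tag is probably vector-derived sequence.

The catalogue's purpose and insert fields call the insert "NcPAN2_234-656", whereas both the plasmid name and the sequence annotation indicate PAN3, so the PAN2 label appears to be a record error. The associated work concerns the PAN2–PAN3 deadenylase complex, so the plasmid was probably used to produce recombinant protein for structural and biochemical studies. The depositor sequence may be theoretical or only partly verified.
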