Addgene plasmid #148090: pnEA-NpH-NcPAN3_234-656_Y
Purpose: Bacterial Expression of NcPAN2_234-656
Depositing lab: Elisa Izaurralde. Depositing organization: Max Planck Institute for Developmental Biology. Publication: An asymmetric PAN3 dimer recruits a single PAN2 exonuclease to mediate mRNA deadenylation and decay. Jonas S, Christie M, Peter D, Bhandari D, Loh B, Huntzinger E, Weichenrieder O, Izaurralde E. Nat Struct Mol Biol. 2014 Jul;21(7):599-608. doi: 10.1038/nsmb.2837. Epub 2014 Jun 1. PubMed 24880343.
Backbone
  Vector backbone: Unknown
  Vector type: Bacterial Expression
Growth in bacteria
  Bacterial resistance: Ampicillin, 100 μg/mL
  Growth temperature: 37°C
  Growth strain: DH5alpha
  Copy number: Low Copy
Gene/Insert
  Gene/Insert name: NcPAN2_234-656
  Species: Neurospora crassa
  Cloning method: Unknown
Terms and licenses: Academic/Nonprofit Terms; Industry Terms: Not Available to Industry
Depositor comments: ORF extracted from N. crassa Databank: NCU01929.7 Plasmids from this collection were made available to the research community and donated after the lab closed. Please note that the sequence provided by the depositing laboratory may be theoretical/predicted or based on Sanger sequencing results. There may be discrepancies between sequencing results obtained by Addgene and the depositor sequence. If an Addgene verified sequence is not available, please contact before placing your order to request that our lab fully sequence the plasmid.
How to cite: pnEA-NpH-NcPAN3_234-656_Y was a gift from Elisa Izaurralde (Addgene plasmid # 148090 ; http://n2t.net/addgene:148090 ; RRID:Addgene_148090)
